>Addgene plasmid #100831 | pENN.AAV.CAG.Flex.CaMPARI.WPRE.SV40 | depositor full sequence | sequence record 189740 | pENN.AAV.CAG.Flex.CaMPARI.WPRE.SV40 sequence 6373 bps
GCTGCGCGCTCGCTCGCTCACTGAGGCCGCCCGGGCAAAGCCCGGGCGTCGGGCGACCTTTGGTCGCCCG
GCCTCAGTGAGCGAGCGAGCGCGCAGAGAGGGAGTGGCCAACTCCATCACTAGGGGTTCCTTGTAGTTAA
TGATTAACCCGCCATGCTACTTATCTACGTAGCCATGCTCTAGGAAGAGTACCATTGACGTCAATAATGA
CGTATGTTCCCATAGTAACGCCAATAGGGACTTTCCATTGACGTCAATGGGTGGAGTATTTACGGTAAAC
TGCCCACTTGGCAGTACATCAAGTGTATCATATGCCAAGTACGCCCCCTATTGACGTCAATGACGGTAAA
TGGCCCGCCTGGCATTATGCCCAGTACATGACCTTATGGGACTTTCCTACTTGGCAGTACATCTACGTAT
TAGTCATCGCTATTACCATGGTCGAGGTGAGCCCCACGTTCTGCTTCACTCTCCCCATCTCCCCCCCCTC
CCCACCCCCAATTTTGTATTTATTTATTTTTTAATTATTTTGTGCAGCGATGGGGGCGGGGGGGGGGGGG
GGGCGCGCGCCAGGCGGGGCGGGGCGGGGCGAGGGGCGGGGCGGGGCGAGGCGGAGAGGTGCGGCGGCAG
CCAATCAGAGCGGCGCGCTCCGAAAGTTTCCTTTTATGGCGAGGCGGCGGCGGCGGCGGCCCTATAAAAA
GCGAAGCGCGCGGCGGGCGGGAGTCGCTGCGCGCTGCCTTCGCCCCGTGCCCCGCTCCGCCGCCGCCTCG
CGCCGCCCGCCCCGGCTCTGACTGACCGCGTTACTCCCACAGGTGAGCGGGCGGGACGGCCCTTCTCCTC
CGGGCTGTAATTAGCGCTTGGTTTAATGACGGCTTGTTTCTTTTCTGTGGCTGCGTGAAAGCCTTGAGGG
GCTCCGGGAGGGCCCTTTGTGCGGGGGGAGCGGCTCGGGGCTGTCCGCGGGGGGACGGCTGCCTTCGGGG
GGGACGGGGCAGGGCGGGGTTCGGCTTCTGGCGTGTGACCGGCGGCTCTAGAGCCTCTGCTAACCATGTT
CATGCCTTCTTCTTTTTCCTACAGCTCCTGGGCAACGTGCTGGTTATTGTGCTGTCTCATCATTTTGGCA
AAGAATTGGATCCCCATAACTTCGTATAAAGTATCCTATACGAAGTTATATCAAAATAGGAAGACCAATG
CTTCACCATCGACCCGAATTGCCAAGCATCACCATCGACCCATAACTTCGTATAATGTATGCTATACGAA
GTTATACTAGGGATCCCCCCTCGAAATTCAAGCTGCTAGCAAGGATCCGCCACCATGCTGCAGAACGAGC
TTGCTCTTAAGTTGGCTGGACTTGATATTAACAAGACTGGAGGTTCTCATCATCACCACCACCATGGATC
CGACCAACTGACTGAAGAGCAGATCGCAGAATTTAAAGAGGCTTTCTCCCTATTTGACAAGGACGGGGAT
GGGACAATAACAACCAAGGAGCTGGGGACGGTGATGCGGTCTCTGGGGCAGAACCCCACAGAAGCAGAGC
TGCAGGACATGATCAATGAAGTAGATGCCGACGGTGACGGCACAATCGACTTCCCTGAGTTCCTGACAAT
GATGGCAAGAAAAATGAAAGACACAGACAGTGAAGAAGAAATTAGAGAAGCGTTCCGTGTGTTTGATAAG
GATGGCAATGGCTACATCAGTGCAGCAGAGCTTCGCCACGTGATGACAAACCTTGGAGAGAAGTTAACAG
ATGAAGAGGTTGATGAAATGATCAGGGAAGCAGACATCGATGGGGATGGTCAGGTAAACTACGAAGAGTT
TGTACAAATGATGACAGCGAAGCTCGAGTGCGAGAAAATCTATGTGCGTGATGGAGTGCTGACGGGTGAT
ATTCATATGATCTTGTTGCTTGAAGGAAATGCCCATTACCGATGTGACTTCAGAACTACTTACAAAGCTA
AGGAGAAGGGTGTCAAGTTACCAGGCGTGCACTTTGTGGACCACTGCATTGAGATTTTAAGCCATGACAA
AGATTACAACAAGGTTAAGCTGTATGAGTATGCTGTTGCTCATTCTGGATTGCCTGACAATGCCAGACGA
GGCGGTACCGGCGGATCCATGGTGAGTGCGATTAAGCCAGACATGAAGATCAAACTCCGTATGGAAGGCA
ACGTAAACGGGCACCACTTTGTGATCGACGGAGATGGTACAGGCAAGCCTTATGAGGGAAAACAGACCAT
GGATCTTGAAGTCAAAGAGGGCGGACCTCTGCCTTTTGCCTTTGATATCCTGACCACTGCATTCCATTAC
GGCAACAGGGTATTCGTGAAATATCCAGACAACATACAAGACTATTTTAAGCAGTCGTTTCCTAAGGGGT
ATTCGTGGGAACGAAGCATGACTTTCGAAGACGGGGGCATTTGCTATGCCAGAAACGACATAACAATGGA
AGGGGACACTTTCTATAATAAAGTTCGATTTTATGGTACCAACTTTCCCGCCAATGGTCCAGTTATGCAG
AAGAAGACGCTGAAATGGATGCCGAGCTGGACGCGTTCATCACGTCGTAAGTGGAATAAGACAGGTCACG
CAGTCAGAGCTATAGGTCGGCTGAGCTCATAAAAGCTCGAATTCTAGTATAACTTCGTATAGGATACTTT
ATACGAAGTTATCATTGGGATTCTTCCTATTTTGATCCAAGCATCACCATCGACCCTCTAGTCCAGATCT
CACCATCGACCCATAACTTCGTATAGCATACATTATACGAAGTTATGTCCCTCGAAGAGGTTCGAATTCG
ATATCAAGCTTATCGATAATCAACCTCTGGATTACAAAATTTGTGAAAGATTGACTGGTATTCTTAACTA
TGTTGCTCCTTTTACGCTATGTGGATACGCTGCTTTAATGCCTTTGTATCATGCTATTGCTTCCCGTATG
GCTTTCATTTTCTCCTCCTTGTATAAATCCTGGTTGCTGTCTCTTTATGAGGAGTTGTGGCCCGTTGTCA
GGCAACGTGGCGTGGTGTGCACTGTGTTTGCTGACGCAACCCCCACTGGTTGGGGCATTGCCACCACCTG
TCAGCTCCTTTCCGGGACTTTCGCTTTCCCCCTCCCTATTGCCACGGCGGAACTCATCGCCGCCTGCCTT
GCCCGCTGCTGGACAGGGGCTCGGCTGTTGGGCACTGACAATTCCGTGGTGTTGTCGGGGAAATCATCGT
CCTTTCCTTGGCTGCTCGCCTGTGTTGCCACCTGGATTCTGCGCGGGACGTCCTTCTGCTACGTCCCTTC
GGCCCTCAATCCAGCGGACCTTCCTTCCCGCGGCCTGCTGCCGGCTCTGCGGCCTCTTCCGCGTCTTCGC
CTTCGCCCTCAGACGAGTCGGATCTCCCTTTGGGCCGCCTCCCCGCATCGATACCGTCGACCCGGGCGGC
CGCTTCGAGCAGACATGATAAGATACATTGATGAGTTTGGACAAACCACAACTAGAATGCAGTGAAAAAA
ATGCTTTATTTGTGAAATTTGTGATGCTATTGCTTTATTTGTAACCATTATAAGCTGCAATAAACAAGTT
AACAACAACAATTGCATTCATTTTATGTTTCAGGTTCAGGGGGAGATGTGGGAGGTTTTTTAAAGCAAGT
AAAACCTCTACAAATGTGGTAAAATCGATAAGGATCTTCCTAGAGCATGGCTACGTAGATAAGTAGCATG
GCGGGTTAATCATTAACTACAAGGAACCCCTAGTGATGGAGTTGGCCACTCCCTCTCTGCGCGCTCGCTC
GCTCACTGAGGCCGGGCGACCAAAGGTCGCCCGACGCCCGGGCTTTGCCCGGGCGGCCTCAGTGAGCGAG
CGAGCGCGCAGCTGCATTAATGAATCGGCCAACGCGCGGGGAGAGGCGGTTTGCGTATTGGGCGCTCTTC
CGCTTCCTCGCTCACTGACTCGCTGCGCTCGGTCGTTCGGCTGCGGCGAGCGGTATCAGCTCACTCAAAG
GCGGTAATACGGTTATCCACAGAATCAGGGGATAACGCAGGAAAGAACATGTGAGCAAAAGGCCAGCAAA
AGGCCAGGAACCGTAAAAAGGCCGCGTTGCTGGCGTTTTTCCATAGGCTCCGCCCCCCTGACGAGCATCA
CAAAAATCGACGCTCAAGTCAGAGGTGGCGAAACCCGACAGGACTATAAAGATACCAGGCGTTTCCCCCT
GGAAGCTCCCTCGTGCGCTCTCCTGTTCCGACCCTGCCGCTTACCGGATACCTGTCCGCCTTTCTCCCTT
CGGGAAGCGTGGCGCTTTCTCATAGCTCACGCTGTAGGTATCTCAGTTCGGTGTAGGTCGTTCGCTCCAA
GCTGGGCTGTGTGCACGAACCCCCCGTTCAGCCCGACCGCTGCGCCTTATCCGGTAACTATCGTCTTGAG
TCCAACCCGGTAAGACACGACTTATCGCCACTGGCAGCAGCCACTGGTAACAGGATTAGCAGAGCGAGGT
ATGTAGGCGGTGCTACAGAGTTCTTGAAGTGGTGGCCTAACTACGGCTACACTAGAAGAACAGTATTTGG
TATCTGCGCTCTGCTGAAGCCAGTTACCTTCGGAAAAAGAGTTGGTAGCTCTTGATCCGGCAAACAAACC
ACCGCTGGTAGCGGTGGTTTTTTTGTTTGCAAGCAGCAGATTACGCGCAGAAAAAAAGGATCTCAAGAAG
ATCCTTTGATCTTTTCTACGGGGTCTGACGCTCAGTGGAACGAAAACTCACGTTAAGGGATTTTGGTCAT
GAGATTATCAAAAAGGATCTTCACCTAGATCCTTTTAAATTAAAAATGAAGTTTTAAATCAATCTAAAGT
ATATATGAGTAAACTTGGTCTGACAGTTACCAATGCTTAATCAGTGAGGCACCTATCTCAGCGATCTGTC
TATTTCGTTCATCCATAGTTGCCTGACTCCCCGTCGTGTAGATAACTACGATACGGGAGGGCTTACCATC
TGGCCCCAGTGCTGCAATGATACCGCGAGACCCACGCTCACCGGCTCCAGATTTATCAGCAATAAACCAG
CCAGCCGGAAGGGCCGAGCGCAGAAGTGGTCCTGCAACTTTATCCGCCTCCATCCAGTCTATTAATTGTT
GCCGGGAAGCTAGAGTAAGTAGTTCGCCAGTTAATAGTTTGCGCAACGTTGTTGCCATTGCTACAGGCAT
CGTGGTGTCACGCTCGTCGTTTGGTATGGCTTCATTCAGCTCCGGTTCCCAACGATCAAGGCGAGTTACA
TGATCCCCCATGTTGTGCAAAAAAGCGGTTAGCTCCTTCGGTCCTCCGATCGTTGTCAGAAGTAAGTTGG
CCGCAGTGTTATCACTCATGGTTATGGCAGCACTGCATAATTCTCTTACTGTCATGCCATCCGTAAGATG
CTTTTCTGTGACTGGTGAGTACTCAACCAAGTCATTCTGAGAATAGTGTATGCGGCGACCGAGTTGCTCT
TGCCCGGCGTCAATACGGGATAATACCGCGCCACATAGCAGAACTTTAAAAGTGCTCATCATTGGAAAAC
GTTCTTCGGGGCGAAAACTCTCAAGGATCTTACCGCTGTTGAGATCCAGTTCGATGTAACCCACTCGTGC
ACCCAACTGATCTTCAGCATCTTTTACTTTCACCAGCGTTTCTGGGTGAGCAAAAACAGGAAGGCAAAAT
GCCGCAAAAAAGGGAATAAGGGCGACACGGAAATGTTGAATACTCATACTCTTCCTTTTTCAATATTATT
GAAGCATTTATCAGGGTTATTGTCTCATGAGCGGATACATATTTGAATGTATTTAGAAAAATAAACAAAT
AGGGGTTCCGCGCACATTTCCCCGAAAAGTGCCACCTAAATTGTAAGCGTTAATATTTTGTTAAAATTCG
CGTTAAATTTTTGTTAAATCAGCTCATTTTTTAACCAATAGGCCGAAATCGGCAAAATCCCTTATAAATC
AAAAGAATAGACCGAGATAGGGT
[37 nt withheld, positions 5974-6010]
AAAGAACGTGGACTCCAACGTCAAAGG
[49 nt withheld, positions 6038-6086]
T
[91 nt withheld, positions 6088-6178]
G
[124 nt withheld, positions 6180-6303]
CCCATTCGCCATTCAGGCTGCGCAACTGTTGGGAAGGGCGATCGGTGCGGGCCTCTTCGCTATTACGCCA
Features (pLannotate 1.2.2; 25 found; start..end, strand, type, name):
    192..440     +  enhancer       CMV enhancer (fragment): human cytomegalovirus immediate early enhancer
    442..719     +  promoter       chicken β-actin promoter: No description available
    720..855     +  intron         hybrid intron (fragment): hybrid between chicken β-actin (CBA) and minute virus of mice (MMV) introns (Gray et al., 2011)
    944..1074    +  intron         chimeric intron (fragment): chimera between introns from chicken β-actin and rabbit β-globin
   1072..1137    +  CDS            HBB (fragment): HBB_LEPEU - Experimental evidence at protein level: Swiss-Prot protein existence level 1. Involved in oxygen transport from the lung to the various peripheral tissues. From Lepus europaeus (European hare).
   1136..1169    -  protein_bind   lox2272: Cre-mediated recombination occurs in the 8-bp core sequence (GGATACTT). lox2272 sites are compatible with each other, but incompatible with loxP or loxN sites (Lee and Saito, 1988). Cre recombinase
   1232..1265    -  protein_bind   loxP: Cre-mediated recombination occurs in the 8-bp core sequence (GCATACAT). Cre recombinase
   1402..1842    +  CDS            calmodulin: calcium-binding protein
   1825..2100    +  CDS            mEos2 (fragment): mEos2 is a photoconvertible green/yellow fluorescent protein published in 2009, derived from Lobophyllia hemprichii. It has moderate acid sensitivity.
   2125..2547    +  CDS            scleFP1: scleFP1 is a fluorescent protein published in 2009, derived from Scleractinia sp. Lizard Island 38.
   2563..2619    +  CDS            calmodulin-binding peptide: calmodulin-binding peptide from avian smooth muscle myosin light chain kinase
   2639..2672    +  protein_bind   lox2272: Cre-mediated recombination occurs in the 8-bp core sequence (GGATACTT). lox2272 sites are compatible with each other, but incompatible with loxP or loxN sites (Lee and Saito, 1988). Cre recombinase
   2743..2776    +  protein_bind   loxP: Cre-mediated recombination occurs in the 8-bp core sequence (GCATACAT). Cre recombinase
   2794..2818    +  misc_feature   MCS (fragment): pBluescript multiple cloning site
   2818..3406    +  misc_feature   WPRE: woodchuck hepatitis virus posttranscriptional regulatory element
   3449..3570    -  polyA_signal   SV40 poly(A) signal: SV40 polyadenylation signal
   3593..3661    -  CDS            large T antigen (fragment): large T antigen from SV40 (simian virus 40)
   3732..3865    +  repeat_region  AAV2 ITR: inverted terminal repeat of adeno-associated virus serotype 2 inverted
   3859..3915    -  CDS            lacI (fragment): lac repressor; lacI; The lac repressor binds to the lac operator to inhibit transcription in E. coli. This inhibition can be relieved by adding lactose or isopropyl-β-D-thiogalactopyranoside (IPTG).
   4098..4686    -  rep_origin     ori: high-copy-number ColE1/pMB1/pBR322/pUC origin of replication
   4857..5717    -  CDS            AmpR: β-lactamase; bla; confers resistance to ampicillin, carbenicillin, and related antibiotics
   5718..5822    -  promoter       AmpR promoter: bla
   5875..6303    -  rep_origin     f1 ori (sequence partly withheld): f1 bacteriophage origin of replication; arrow indicates direction of (+) strand synthesis
   6308..4       -  CDS            lacZα (fragment) (across the origin): LacZα fragment of β-galactosidase; lacZ fragment
   6372..131     -  repeat_region  AAV2 ITR (fragment) (across the origin): inverted terminal repeat of adeno-associated virus serotype 2 inverted
