>Addgene plasmid #100831 | pENN.AAV.CAG.Flex.CaMPARI.WPRE.SV40 | addgene full sequence | sequence record 199081 | Addgene NGS Result
GGGCCTCTTCGCTATTACGCCAGCTGCGCGCTCGCTCGCTCACTGAGGCCGCCCGGGCAAAGCCCGGGCG
TCGGGCGACCTTTGGTCGCCCGGCCTCAGTGAGCGAGCGAGCGCGCAGAGAGGGAGTGGCCAACTCCATC
ACTAGGGGTTCCTTGTAGTTAATGATTAACCCGCCATGCTACTTATCTACGTAGCCATGCTCTAGGAAGA
GTACCATTGACGTCAATAATGACGTATGTTCCCATAGTAACGCCAATAGGGACTTTCCATTGACGTCAAT
GGGTGGAGTATTTACGGTAAACTGCCCACTTGGCAGTACATCAAGTGTATCATATGCCAAGTACGCCCCC
TATTGACGTCAATGACGGTAAATGGCCCGCCTGGCATTATGCCCAGTACATGACCTTATGGGACTTTCCT
ACTTGGCAGTACATCTACGTATTAGTCATCGCTATTACCATGGTCGAGGTGAGCCCCACGTTCTGCTTCA
CTCTCCCCATCTCCCCCCCCTCCCCACCCCCAATTTTGTATTTATTTATTTTTTAATTATTTTGTGCAGC
GATGGGGGCGGGGGGGGGGGGGGGCGCGCGCCAGGCGGGGCGGGGCGGGGCGAGGGGCGGGGCGGGGCGA
GGCGGAGAGGTGCGGCGGCAGCCAATCAGAGCGGCGCGCTCCGAAAGTTTCCTTTTATGGCGAGGCGGCG
GCGGCGGCGGCCCTATAAAAAGCGAAGCGCGCGGCGGGCGGGAGTCGCTGCGCGCTGCCTTCGCCCCGTG
CCCCGCTCCGCCGCCGCCTCGCGCCGCCCGCCCCGGCTCTGACTGACCGCGTTACTCCCACAGGTGAGCG
GGCGGGACGGCCCTTCTCCTCCGGGCTGTAATTAGCGCTTGGTTTAATGACGGCTTGTTTCTTTTCTGTG
GCTGCGTGAAAGCCTTGAGGGGCTCCGGGAGGGCCCTTTGTGCGGGGGGAGCGGCTCGGGGCTGTCCGCG
GGGGGACGGCTGCCTTCGGGGGGGACGGGGCAGGGCGGGGTTCGGCTTCTGGCGTGTGACCGGCGGCTCT
AGAGCCTCTGCTAACCATGTTCATGCCTTCTTCTTTTTCCTACAGCTCCTGGGCAACGTGCTGGTTATTG
TGCTGTCTCATCATTTTGGCAAAGAATTGGATCCCCATAACTTCGTATAAAGTATCCTATACGAAGTTAT
ATCAAAATAGGAAGACCAATGCTTCACCATCGACCCGAATTGCCAAGCATCACCATCGACCCATAACTTC
GTATAATGTATGCTATACGAAGTTATACTAGGGATCCCCCCTCGAAATTCAAGCTGCTAGCAAGGATCCG
CCACCATGCTGCAGAACGAGCTTGCTCTTAAGTTGGCTGGACTTGATATTAACAAGACTGGAGGTTCTCA
TCATCACCACCACCATGGATCCGACCAACTGACTGAAGAGCAGATCGCAGAATTTAAAGAGGCTTTCTCC
CTATTTGACAAGGACGGGGATGGGACAATAACAACCAAGGAGCTGGGGACGGTGATGCGGTCTCTGGGGC
AGAACCCCACAGAAGCAGAGCTGCAGGACATGATCAATGAAGTAGATGCCGACGGTGACGGCACAATCGA
CTTCCCTGAGTTCCTGACAATGATGGCAAGAAAAATGAAAGACACAGACAGTGAAGAAGAAATTAGAGAA
GCGTTCCGTGTGTTTGATAAGGATGGCAATGGCTACATCAGTGCAGCAGAGCTTCGCCACGTGATGACAA
ACCTTGGAGAGAAGTTAACAGATGAAGAGGTTGATGAAATGATCAGGGAAGCAGACATCGATGGGGATGG
TCAGGTAAACTACGAAGAGTTTGTACAAATGATGACAGCGAAGCTCGAGTGCGAGAAAATCTATGTGCGT
GATGGAGTGCTGACGGGTGATATTCATATGATCTTGTTGCTTGAAGGAAATGCCCATTACCGATGTGACT
TCAGAACTACTTACAAAGCTAAGGAGAAGGGTGTCAAGTTACCAGGCGTGCACTTTGTGGACCACTGCAT
TGAGATTTTAAGCCATGACAAAGATTACAACAAGGTTAAGCTGTATGAGTATGCTGTTGCTCATTCTGGA
TTGCCTGACAATGCCAGACGAGGCGGTACCGGCGGATCCATGGTGAGTGCGATTAAGCCAGACATGAAGA
TCAAACTCCGTATGGAAGGCAACGTAAACGGGCACCACTTTGTGATCGACGGAGATGGTACAGGCAAGCC
TTATGAGGGAAAACAGACCATGGATCTTGAAGTCAAAGAGGGCGGACCTCTGCCTTTTGCCTTTGATATC
CTGACCACTGCATTCCATTACGGCAACAGGGTATTCGTGAAATATCCAGACAACATACAAGACTATTTTA
AGCAGTCGTTTCCTAAGGGGTATTCGTGGGAACGAAGCATGACTTTCGAAGACGGGGGCATTTGCTATGC
CAGAAACGACATAACAATGGAAGGGGACACTTTCTATAATAAAGTTCGATTTTATGGTACCAACTTTCCC
GCCAATGGTCCAGTTATGCAGAAGAAGACGCTGAAATGGATGCCGAGCTGGACGCGTTCATCACGTCGTA
AGTGGAATAAGACAGGTCACGCAGTCAGAGCTATAGGTCGGCTGAGCTCATAAAAGCTCGAATTCTAGTA
TAACTTCGTATAGGATACTTTATACGAAGTTATCATTGGGATTCTTCCTATTTTGATCCAAGCATCACCA
TCGACCCTCTAGTCCAGATCTCACCATCGACCCATAACTTCGTATAGCATACATTATACGAAGTTATGTC
CCTCGAAGAGGTTCGAATTCGATATCAAGCTTATCGATAATCAACCTCTGGATTACAAAATTTGTGAAAG
ATTGACTGGTATTCTTAACTATGTTGCTCCTTTTACGCTATGTGGATACGCTGCTTTAATGCCTTTGTAT
CATGCTATTGCTTCCCGTATGGCTTTCATTTTCTCCTCCTTGTATAAATCCTGGTTGCTGTCTCTTTATG
AGGAGTTGTGGCCCGTTGTCAGGCAACGTGGCGTGGTGTGCACTGTGTTTGCTGACGCAACCCCCACTGG
TTGGGGCATTGCCACCACCTGTCAGCTCCTTTCCGGGACTTTCGCTTTCCCCCTCCCTATTGCCACGGCG
GAACTCATCGCCGCCTGCCTTGCCCGCTGCTGGACAGGGGCTCGGCTGTTGGGCACTGACAATTCCGTGG
TGTTGTCGGGGAAATCATCGTCCTTTCCTTGGCTGCTCGCCTGTGTTGCCACCTGGATTCTGCGCGGGAC
GTCCTTCTGCTACGTCCCTTCGGCCCTCAATCCAGCGGACCTTCCTTCCCGCGGCCTGCTGCCGGCTCTG
CGGCCTCTTCCGCGTCTTCGCCTTCGCCCTCAGACGAGTCGGATCTCCCTTTGGGCCGCCTCCCCGCATC
GATACCGTCGACCCGGGCGGCCGCTTCGAGCAGACATGATAAGATACATTGATGAGTTTGGACAAACCAC
AACTAGAATGCAGTGAAAAAAATGCTTTATTTGTGAAATTTGTGATGCTATTGCTTTATTTGTAACCATT
ATAAGCTGCAATAAACAAGTTAACAACAACAATTGCATTCATTTTATGTTTCAGGTTCAGGGGGAGATGT
GGGAGGTTTTTTAAAGCAAGTAAAACCTCTACAAATGTGGTAAAATCGATAAGGATCTTCCTAGAGCATG
GCTACGTAGATAAGTAGCATGGCGGGTTAATCATTAACTACAAGGAACCCCTAGTGATGGAGTTGGCCAC
TCCCTCTCTGCGCGCTCGCTCGCTCACTGAGGCCGGGCGACCAAAGGTCGCCCGACGCCCGGGCTTTGCC
CGGGCGGCCTCAGTGAGCGAGCGAGCGCGCAGCTGCATTAATGAATCGGCCAACGCGCGGGGAGAGGCGG
TTTGCGTATTGGGCGCTCTTCCGCTTCCTCGCTCACTGACTCGCTGCGCTCGGTCGTTCGGCTGCGGCGA
GCGGTATCAGCTCACTCAAAGGCGGTAATACGGTTATCCACAGAATCAGGGGATAACGCAGGAAAGAACA
TGTGAGCAAAAGGCCAGCAAAAGGCCAGGAACCGTAAAAAGGCCGCGTTGCTGGCGTTTTTCCATAGGCT
CCGCCCCCCTGACGAGCATCACAAAAATCGACGCTCAAGTCAGAGGTGGCGAAACCCGACAGGACTATAA
AGATACCAGGCGTTTCCCCCTGGAAGCTCCCTCGTGCGCTCTCCTGTTCCGACCCTGCCGCTTACCGGAT
ACCTGTCCGCCTTTCTCCCTTCGGGAAGCGTGGCGCTTTCTCATAGCTCACGCTGTAGGTATCTCAGTTC
GGTGTAGGTCGTTCGCTCCAAGCTGGGCTGTGTGCACGAACCCCCCGTTCAGCCCGACCGCTGCGCCTTA
TCCGGTAACTATCGTCTTGAGTCCAACCCGGTAAGACACGACTTATCGCCACTGGCAGCAGCCACTGGTA
ACAGGATTAGCAGAGCGAGGTATGTAGGCGGTGCTACAGAGTTCTTGAAGTGGTGGCCTAACTACGGCTA
CACTAGAAGAACAGTATTTGGTATCTGCGCTCTGCTGAAGCCAGTTACCTTCGGAAAAAGAGTTGGTAGC
TCTTGATCCGGCAAACAAACCACCGCTGGTAGCGGTGGTTTTTTTGTTTGCAAGCAGCAGATTACGCGCA
GAAAAAAAGGATCTCAAGAAGATCCTTTGATCTTTTCTACGGGGTCTGACGCTCAGTGGAACGAAAACTC
ACGTTAAGGGATTTTGGTCATGAGATTATCAAAAAGGATCTTCACCTAGATCCTTTTAAATTAAAAATGA
AGTTTTAAATCAATCTAAAGTATATATGAGTAAACTTGGTCTGACAGTTACCAATGCTTAATCAGTGAGG
CACCTATCTCAGCGATCTGTCTATTTCGTTCATCCATAGTTGCCTGACTCCCCGTCGTGTAGATAACTAC
GATACGGGAGGGCTTACCATCTGGCCCCAGTGCTGCAATGATACCGCGAGACCCACGCTCACCGGCTCCA
GATTTATCAGCAATAAACCAGCCAGCCGGAAGGGCCGAGCGCAGAAGTGGTCCTGCAACTTTATCCGCCT
CCATCCAGTCTATTAATTGTTGCCGGGAAGCTAGAGTAAGTAGTTCGCCAGTTAATAGTTTGCGCAACGT
TGTTGCCATTGCTACAGGCATCGTGGTGTCACGCTCGTCGTTTGGTATGGCTTCATTCAGCTCCGGTTCC
CAACGATCAAGGCGAGTTACATGATCCCCCATGTTGTGCAAAAAAGCGGTTAGCTCCTTCGGTCCTCCGA
TCGTTGTCAGAAGTAAGTTGGCCGCAGTGTTATCACTCATGGTTATGGCAGCACTGCATAATTCTCTTAC
TGTCATGCCATCCGTAAGATGCTTTTCTGTGACTGGTGAGTACTCAACCAAGTCATTCTGAGAATAGTGT
ATGCGGCGACCGAGTTGCTCTTGCCCGGCGTCAATACGGGATAATACCGCGCCACATAGCAGAACTTTAA
AAGTGCTCATCATTGGAAAACGTTCTTCGGGGCGAAAACTCTCAAGGATCTTACCGCTGTTGAGATCCAG
TTCGATGTAACCCACTCGTGCACCCAACTGATCTTCAGCATCTTTTACTTTCACCAGCGTTTCTGGGTGA
GCAAAAACAGGAAGGCAAAATGCCGCAAAAAAGGGAATAAGGGCGACACGGAAATGTTGAATACTCATAC
TCTTCCTTTTTCAATATTATTGAAGCATTTATCAGGGTTATTGTCTCATGAGCGGATACATATTTGAATG
TATTTAGAAAAATAAACAAATAGGGGTTCCGCGCACATTTCCCCGAAAAGTGCCACCTAAATTGTAAGCG
TTAATATTTTGTTAAAATTCGCGTTAAATTTTTGTTAAATCAGCTCATTTTTTAACCAATAGGCCGAAAT
CGGCAAAATCCCTTATAAATCAAAAGAATAGACCGAGATAGGGT
[37 nt withheld, positions 5995-6031]
AAAGAACGTGGACTCCAACGTCAAAGG
[49 nt withheld, positions 6059-6107]
T
[91 nt withheld, positions 6109-6199]
G
[124 nt withheld, positions 6201-6324]
CCCATTCGCCATTCAGGCTGCGCAACTGTTGGGAAGGGCGATCGGTGC
Features (pLannotate 1.2.2; 25 found; start..end, strand, type, name):
     21..153     -  repeat_region  AAV2 ITR (fragment): inverted terminal repeat of adeno-associated virus serotype 2 inverted
    214..462     +  enhancer       CMV enhancer (fragment): human cytomegalovirus immediate early enhancer
    464..740     +  promoter       chicken β-actin promoter: No description available
    741..876     +  intron         hybrid intron (fragment): hybrid between chicken β-actin (CBA) and minute virus of mice (MMV) introns (Gray et al., 2011)
    965..1095    +  intron         chimeric intron (fragment): chimera between introns from chicken β-actin and rabbit β-globin
   1093..1158    +  CDS            HBB (fragment): HBB_LEPEU - Experimental evidence at protein level: Swiss-Prot protein existence level 1. Involved in oxygen transport from the lung to the various peripheral tissues. From Lepus europaeus (European hare).
   1157..1190    -  protein_bind   lox2272: Cre-mediated recombination occurs in the 8-bp core sequence (GGATACTT). lox2272 sites are compatible with each other, but incompatible with loxP or loxN sites (Lee and Saito, 1988). Cre recombinase
   1253..1286    -  protein_bind   loxP: Cre-mediated recombination occurs in the 8-bp core sequence (GCATACAT). Cre recombinase
   1423..1863    +  CDS            calmodulin: calcium-binding protein
   1846..2121    +  CDS            mEos2 (fragment): mEos2 is a photoconvertible green/yellow fluorescent protein published in 2009, derived from Lobophyllia hemprichii. It has moderate acid sensitivity.
   2146..2568    +  CDS            scleFP1: scleFP1 is a fluorescent protein published in 2009, derived from Scleractinia sp. Lizard Island 38.
   2584..2640    +  CDS            calmodulin-binding peptide: calmodulin-binding peptide from avian smooth muscle myosin light chain kinase
   2660..2693    +  protein_bind   lox2272: Cre-mediated recombination occurs in the 8-bp core sequence (GGATACTT). lox2272 sites are compatible with each other, but incompatible with loxP or loxN sites (Lee and Saito, 1988). Cre recombinase
   2764..2797    +  protein_bind   loxP: Cre-mediated recombination occurs in the 8-bp core sequence (GCATACAT). Cre recombinase
   2815..2839    +  misc_feature   MCS (fragment): pBluescript multiple cloning site
   2839..3427    +  misc_feature   WPRE: woodchuck hepatitis virus posttranscriptional regulatory element
   3470..3591    -  polyA_signal   SV40 poly(A) signal: SV40 polyadenylation signal
   3614..3682    -  CDS            large T antigen (fragment): large T antigen from SV40 (simian virus 40)
   3753..3886    +  repeat_region  AAV2 ITR: inverted terminal repeat of adeno-associated virus serotype 2 inverted
   3880..3936    -  CDS            lacI (fragment): lac repressor; lacI; The lac repressor binds to the lac operator to inhibit transcription in E. coli. This inhibition can be relieved by adding lactose or isopropyl-β-D-thiogalactopyranoside (IPTG).
   4119..4707    -  rep_origin     ori: high-copy-number ColE1/pMB1/pBR322/pUC origin of replication
   4878..5738    -  CDS            AmpR: β-lactamase; bla; confers resistance to ampicillin, carbenicillin, and related antibiotics
   5739..5843    -  promoter       AmpR promoter: bla
   5896..6324    -  rep_origin     f1 ori (sequence partly withheld): f1 bacteriophage origin of replication; arrow indicates direction of (+) strand synthesis
   6329..26      -  CDS            lacZα (fragment) (across the origin): LacZα fragment of β-galactosidase; lacZ fragment
