[The description below was written by a language model from this plasmid's Addgene catalogue record and pLannotate feature annotations shown in this document.]
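Description:
pENN.AAV.CAG.Flex.CaMPARI.WPRE.SV40 is an AAV transfer plasmid on a pAAV backbone, about 6.4 kb, for Cre-dependent mammalian expression of the calcium integrator CaMPARI. It is maintained in E. coli through a high-copy ColE1/pUC-type origin and selected with ampicillin (AmpR with its bla promoter). An f1 phage origin and small lacZα and lacI remnants are also present in the backbone. Two AAV2 inverted terminal repeats flank the expression cassette and define the segment that is replicated and packaged into recombinant AAV particles when rep/cap and helper functions are supplied in trans. The two sequence records, one from the depositor and one from repository sequencing, differ by a single nucleotide in length and give the same annotated feature set.

Between the ITRs, the CAG promoter (CMV enhancer, chicken β-actin promoter and a chimeric β-actin/β-globin intron) drives a Flex (FLEx/DIO-type) cassette. The cassette is bounded by paired lox2272 and loxP sites, with the upstream pair on the opposite strand to the downstream pair. In such designs the coding sequence is normally held in the antisense orientation until Cre inverts and locks it. Here, however, the feature tables annotate the CaMPARI segments on the same strand as the promoter, so the resting orientation should be checked against the sequence. The 1308 bp synthetic insert is detected as calmodulin, Eos-family photoconvertible fluorescent protein segments and a myosin light chain kinase calmodulin-binding peptide. This matches a sensor that converts from green to red under photoconverting light when calcium is elevated. A WPRE enhances transcript expression, and the SV40 poly(A) signal, annotated on the reverse strand, terminates the unit. The construct is used to produce AAV for permanently marking active neurons in Cre-defined cell populations.
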