Addgene plasmid #100831: pENN.AAV.CAG.Flex.CaMPARI.WPRE.SV40
Purpose: AAV expression of CaMPARI, a photoconvertible fluorescent protein-based calcium integrator
Depositing lab: Loren Looger & Eric Schreiter. Depositing organization: HHMI, Janelia Research Campus. Publication: Neural circuits. Labeling of active neural circuits in vivo with designed calcium integrators. Fosque BF, Sun Y, Dana H, Yang CT, Ohyama T, Tadross MR, Patel R, Zlatic M, Kim DS, Ahrens MB, Jayaraman V, Looger LL, Schreiter ER. Science. 2015 Feb 13;347(6223):755-60. doi: 10.1126/science.1260922. PubMed 25678659.
Backbone
  Vector backbone: pAAV
  Vector type: Mammalian Expression, AAV
Growth in bacteria
  Bacterial resistance: Ampicillin, 100 μg/mL
  Growth temperature: 37°C
  Growth strain: NEB Stable
  Copy number: Unknown
Gene/Insert
  Gene/Insert name: CaMPARI
  Species: Synthetic
  Insert size (bp): 1308
  Promoter: CAG
  Cloning method: Unknown
  Sequencing primers: 5′ unknown
Terms and licenses: Academic/Nonprofit Terms; Industry Terms: Not Available to Industry
Depositor comments: This plasmid was previously available as pENN.AAV.CAG.Flex.CaMPARI.WPRE.SV40 (p4090) from the Penn Vector Core.
How to cite: pENN.AAV.CAG.Flex.CaMPARI.WPRE.SV40 was a gift from Loren Looger & Eric Schreiter (Addgene plasmid # 100831 ; http://n2t.net/addgene:100831 ; RRID:Addgene_100831)
